Addgene plasmid #163393: Limk1 gRNA#3
Purpose: Cas9-mediated knockout of Limk1 in mammalian cells
Depositing lab: Takeshi Imai. Depositing organization: Kyushu University. Publication: BMPR-2 gates activity-dependent stabilization of primary dendrites during mitral cell remodeling. Aihara S, Fujimoto S, Sakaguchi R, Imai T. Cell Rep. 2021 Jun 22;35(12):109276. doi: 10.1016/j.celrep.2021.109276. PubMed 34161760.
Backbone
  Vector backbone: gRNA backbone
  Backbone size w/o insert (bp): 2763
  Total vector size (bp): 2813
  Vector type: Mammalian Expression, CRISPR
Growth in bacteria
  Bacterial resistance: Ampicillin, 100 μg/mL
  Growth temperature: 37°C
  Growth strain: DH5alpha
  Copy number: Low Copy
Gene/Insert
  Gene/Insert name: Limk1
  gRNA/shRNA sequence: CCACGTTGGAGACCGGATCTTGG
  Species: M. musculus (mouse)
  GenBank ID: NM_010717.3
  Entrez Gene: Limk1 (a.k.a. KIZ-1, LIMK-1, Limk)
Terms and licenses: Academic/Nonprofit Terms; Industry Terms: Not Available to Industry
How to cite: Limk1 gRNA#3 was a gift from Takeshi Imai (Addgene plasmid # 163393 ; http://n2t.net/addgene:163393 ; RRID:Addgene_163393)
