[The description below was written by a language model from this plasmid's Addgene catalogue record and pLannotate feature annotations shown in this document.]
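Description:
Limk1 gRNA#3 is a small (about 2.8 kb) mammalian CRISPR guide-RNA expression plasmid built on a minimal "gRNA backbone" and intended for Cas9-mediated knockout of mouse Limk1 (LIM kinase 1). Its functional cassette consists of the human U6 promoter, an RNA polymerase III promoter suited to short non-coding transcripts. This is followed by a short gap that presumably holds the Limk1-targeting spacer, then the Streptococcus pyogenes Cas9 guide RNA scaffold. Transcription in mammalian cells therefore yields a single guide RNA that directs SpCas9 to the Limk1 locus. The plasmid carries no Cas9 coding sequence, so the nuclease must come from a separate source such as a co-delivered expression construct. It also has no mammalian selection marker or fluorescent reporter among the annotated features.

In E. coli the plasmid is maintained through a ColE1/pMB1-type origin and selected with ampicillin via the β-lactamase gene and its promoter, which spans the numbering origin of the circular sequence. The catalogue lists the plasmid as low copy, whereas the feature annotation describes the origin as a high-copy pUC-type element, and the record does not resolve this difference. The remaining annotations are an attB2 fragment, short lacI and RSF origin fragments, a pUC-type multiple cloning site, and the lac promoter, operator and CAP binding site. These appear to be cloning-vector remnants with no evident role in guide expression. As the "#3" in the name implies, it is probably one of several guides designed against Limk1. The associated study examined dendrite remodeling in developing mouse mitral cells.
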