Features (pLannotate 1.2.2; 13 found; start..end, strand, type, name):
     72..312     +  promoter       U6 promoter: RNA polymerase III promoter for human U6 snRNA
    341..416     +  misc_RNA       gRNA scaffold: guide RNA scaffold for the Streptococcus pyogenes CRISPR/Cas9 system
    428..449     -  protein_bind   attB2 (fragment): mutant version of attB; recombination site for the Gateway® BP reaction BP Clonase™
    463..517     -  CDS            lacI (fragment): lac repressor; lacI; The lac repressor binds to the lac operator to inhibit transcription in E. coli. This inhibition can be relieved by adding lactose or isopropyl-β-D-thiogalactopyranoside (IPTG).
    519..652     -  rep_origin     RSF ori (fragment): Plasmids containing the RSF 1030 origin of replication can be propagated in E. coli cells that contain additional plasmids with compatible origins.
    658..714     +  misc_feature   MCS: pUC18/19 multiple cloning site
    751..767     -  protein_bind   lac operator: The lac repressor binds to the lac operator to inhibit transcription in E. coli. This inhibition can be relieved by adding lactose or isopropyl-β-D-thiogalactopyranoside (IPTG). lac repressor encoded by lacI
    775..805     -  promoter       lac promoter: promoter for the E. coli lac operon
    820..841     -  protein_bind   CAP binding site: CAP binding activates transcription in the presence of cAMP. E. coli catabolite activator protein
    854..946     -  CDS            lacI (fragment): lac repressor; lacI; The lac repressor binds to the lac operator to inhibit transcription in E. coli. This inhibition can be relieved by adding lactose or isopropyl-β-D-thiogalactopyranoside (IPTG).
   1129..1717    -  rep_origin     ori: high-copy-number ColE1/pMB1/pBR322/pUC origin of replication
   1888..2748    -  CDS            AmpR: β-lactamase; bla; confers resistance to ampicillin, carbenicillin, and related antibiotics
   2749..41      -  promoter       AmpR promoter (across the origin): bla
>Addgene plasmid #163393 | Limk1 gRNA#3 | addgene full sequence | sequence record 341124 | Addgene NGS Result
TTTGAATGTATTTAGAAAAATAAACAAATAGGGGTTCCGCGCACATTTCCCCGAAAAGTGCCACCTGACG
TGAGGGCCTATTTCCCATGATTCCTTCATATTTGCATATACGATACAAGGCTGTTAGAGAGATAATTAGA
ATTAATTTGACTGTAAACACAAAGATATTAGTACAAAATACGTGACGTAGAAAGTAATAATTTCTTGGGT
AGTTTGCAGTTTTAAAATTATGTTTTAAAATGGACTATCATATGCTTACCGTAACTTGAAAGTATTTCGA
TTTCTTGGCTTTATATATCTTGTGGAAAGGACGAAACACCGCACGTTGGAGACCGGATCTGTTTTAGAGC
TAGAAATAGCAAGTTAAAATAAGGCTAGTCCGTTATCAACTTGAAAAAGTGGCACCGAGTCGGTGCTTTT
TTTCTAGACCCAGCTTTCTTGTACAAAGTTGGCATTAGATCCGCTGCATTAATGAATCGGCCAACGCGCG
GGGAGAGGCGGTTTGCGTATTGGGCGCTCTTCCGCTTCCTCGCTCACTGACTCGCTGCGCTCGGTCGTTC
GGCTGCGGCGAGCGGTATCAGCTCACTCAAAGGCGGTAATACGGTTATCCACAGAATCAGGGGATAACGC
AGGAAAGAACATGTGAGCAAAAGGCCAGAATTCGAGCTCGGTACCCGGGGATCCTCTAGAGTCGACCTGC
AGGCATGCAAGCTTGGCGTAATCATGGTCATAGCTGTTTCCTGTGTGAAATTGTTATCCGCTCACAATTC
CACACAACATACGAGCCGGAAGCATAAAGTGTAAAGCCTGGGGTGCCTAATGAGTGAGCTAACTCACATT
AATTGCGTTGCGCTCACTGCCCGCTTTCCAGTCGGGAAACCTGTCGTGCCAGCTGCATTAATGAATCGGC
CAACGCGCGGGGAGAGGCGGTTTGCGTATTGGGCGCTCTTCCGCTTCCTCGCTCACTGACTCGCTGCGCT
CGGTCGTTCGGCTGCGGCGAGCGGTATCAGCTCACTCAAAGGCGGTAATACGGTTATCCACAGAATCAGG
GGATAACGCAGGAAAGAACATGTGAGCAAAAGGCCAGCAAAAGGCCAGGAACCGTAAAAAGGCCGCGTTG
CTGGCGTTTTTCCATAGGCTCCGCCCCCCTGACGAGCATCACAAAAATCGACGCTCAAGTCAGAGGTGGC
GAAACCCGACAGGACTATAAAGATACCAGGCGTTTCCCCCTGGAAGCTCCCTCGTGCGCTCTCCTGTTCC
GACCCTGCCGCTTACCGGATACCTGTCCGCCTTTCTCCCTTCGGGAAGCGTGGCGCTTTCTCATAGCTCA
CGCTGTAGGTATCTCAGTTCGGTGTAGGTCGTTCGCTCCAAGCTGGGCTGTGTGCACGAACCCCCCGTTC
AGCCCGACCGCTGCGCCTTATCCGGTAACTATCGTCTTGAGTCCAACCCGGTAAGACACGACTTATCGCC
ACTGGCAGCAGCCACTGGTAACAGGATTAGCAGAGCGAGGTATGTAGGCGGTGCTACAGAGTTCTTGAAG
TGGTGGCCTAACTACGGCTACACTAGAAGAACAGTATTTGGTATCTGCGCTCTGCTGAAGCCAGTTACCT
TCGGAAAAAGAGTTGGTAGCTCTTGATCCGGCAAACAAACCACCGCTGGTAGCGGTGGTTTTTTTGTTTG
CAAGCAGCAGATTACGCGCAGAAAAAAAGGATCTCAAGAAGATCCTTTGATCTTTTCTACGGGGTCTGAC
GCTCAGTGGAACGAAAACTCACGTTAAGGGATTTTGGTCATGAGATTATCAAAAAGGATCTTCACCTAGA
TCCTTTTAAATTAAAAATGAAGTTTTAAATCAATCTAAAGTATATATGAGTAAACTTGGTCTGACAGTTA
CCAATGCTTAATCAGTGAGGCACCTATCTCAGCGATCTGTCTATTTCGTTCATCCATAGTTGCCTGACTC
CCCGTCGTGTAGATAACTACGATACGGGAGGGCTTACCATCTGGCCCCAGTGCTGCAATGATACCGCGAG
ACCCACGCTCACCGGCTCCAGATTTATCAGCAATAAACCAGCCAGCCGGAAGGGCCGAGCGCAGAAGTGG
TCCTGCAACTTTATCCGCCTCCATCCAGTCTATTAATTGTTGCCGGGAAGCTAGAGTAAGTAGTTCGCCA
GTTAATAGTTTGCGCAACGTTGTTGCCATTGCTACAGGCATCGTGGTGTCACGCTCGTCGTTTGGTATGG
CTTCATTCAGCTCCGGTTCCCAACGATCAAGGCGAGTTACATGATCCCCCATGTTGTGCAAAAAAGCGGT
TAGCTCCTTCGGTCCTCCGATCGTTGTCAGAAGTAAGTTGGCCGCAGTGTTATCACTCATGGTTATGGCA
GCACTGCATAATTCTCTTACTGTCATGCCATCCGTAAGATGCTTTTCTGTGACTGGTGAGTACTCAACCA
AGTCATTCTGAGAATAGTGTATGCGGCGACCGAGTTGCTCTTGCCCGGCGTCAATACGGGATAATACCGC
GCCACATAGCAGAACTTTAAAAGTGCTCATCATTGGAAAACGTTCTTCGGGGCGAAAACTCTCAAGGATC
TTACCGCTGTTGAGATCCAGTTCGATGTAACCCACTCGTGCACCCAACTGATCTTCAGCATCTTTTACTT
TCACCAGCGTTTCTGGGTGAGCAAAAACAGGAAGGCAAAATGCCGCAAAAAAGGGAATAAGGGCGACACG
GAAATGTTGAATACTCATACTCTTCCTTTTTCAATATTATTGAAGCATTTATCAGGGTTATTGTCTCATG
AGCGGATACATA
